# Supplementary material for: barCoder: a tool to generate unique, orthogonal genetic tags for qPCR detection
Source: bioRxiv preprint, doi:10.1101/2020.01.06.896035, version 1 (2020-01-07)
Supplement: Additional File 2 [file 896035_file04.txt]

LOCUS       Additional_file_2      8078 bp    DNA     circular UNA 25-OCT-2019
DEFINITION  .
ACCESSION   DNA2.0 Id: 60706                                                   
SOURCE      Synthetic (unknown)
  ORGANISM  Synthetic
            Synthetic Synthetic                                                
FEATURES             Location/Qualifiers
     Replication_ori complement(join(7408..8078,1..278))
                     /label="pSC101-ori"
                     /ApEinfo_revcolor=#85dae9
                     /ApEinfo_fwdcolor=#85dae9
     Primer_binding_ 816..835
                     /label="pRP1028F"
                     /ApEinfo_revcolor=#ff9ccd
                     /ApEinfo_fwdcolor=#ff9ccd
     CDS             1049..1553
                     /label="BG08_5006 (partial) (AMP-binding enzyme family
                     protein)"
                     /ApEinfo_revcolor=#c6c9d1
                     /ApEinfo_fwdcolor=#c6c9d1
     Region          complement(1049..1734)
                     /label="Region of Btk homology"
                     /ApEinfo_revcolor=#84b0dc
                     /ApEinfo_fwdcolor=#84b0dc
     Region          complement(1049..2634)
                     /label="Btk_IntergenicTarget1_Polylinker"
                     /ApEinfo_revcolor=#d6b295
                     /ApEinfo_fwdcolor=#d6b295
     Primer_binding_ 1049..1069
                     /label="T1R"
                     /ApEinfo_revcolor=#ff9ccd
                     /ApEinfo_fwdcolor=#ff9ccd
     Primer_binding_ 1312..1333
                     /label="T1_1R"
                     /ApEinfo_revcolor=#ff9ccd
                     /ApEinfo_fwdcolor=#ff9ccd
     Primer_binding_ complement(1343..1364)
                     /label="T1_3F"
                     /ApEinfo_revcolor=#ff9ccd
                     /ApEinfo_fwdcolor=#ff9ccd
     Primer_binding_ 1489..1508
                     /label="T1_2R"
                     /ApEinfo_revcolor=#ff9ccd
                     /ApEinfo_fwdcolor=#ff9ccd
     Primer_binding_ complement(1671..1693)
                     /label="T1_2F"
                     /ApEinfo_revcolor=#ff9ccd
                     /ApEinfo_fwdcolor=#ff9ccd
     Restriction_sit 1735..1740
                     /label="XhoI"
                     /ApEinfo_revcolor=#b7e6d7
                     /ApEinfo_fwdcolor=#b7e6d7
     Region          1735..1770
                     /label="Polylinker"
                     /ApEinfo_revcolor=#c7b0e3
                     /ApEinfo_fwdcolor=#c7b0e3
     Restriction_sit 1741..1746
                     /label="SmaI"
                     /ApEinfo_revcolor=#c6c9d1
                     /ApEinfo_fwdcolor=#c6c9d1
     Restriction_sit 1747..1752
                     /label="SphI"
                     /ApEinfo_revcolor=#f58a5e
                     /ApEinfo_fwdcolor=#f58a5e
     Restriction_sit 1753..1758
                     /label="NheI"
                     /ApEinfo_revcolor=#ffef86
                     /ApEinfo_fwdcolor=#ffef86
     Restriction_sit 1759..1764
                     /label="NcoI"
                     /ApEinfo_revcolor=#f58a5e
                     /ApEinfo_fwdcolor=#f58a5e
     Restriction_sit 1765..1770
                     /label="SacI"
                     /ApEinfo_revcolor=#b7e6d7
                     /ApEinfo_fwdcolor=#b7e6d7
     Region          complement(1771..2634)
                     /label="Region of Btk homology"
                     /ApEinfo_revcolor=#84b0dc
                     /ApEinfo_fwdcolor=#84b0dc
     Primer_binding_ 2099..2121
                     /label="T1_3R"
                     /ApEinfo_revcolor=#ff9ccd
                     /ApEinfo_fwdcolor=#ff9ccd
     Primer_binding_ complement(2103..2121)
                     /label="T1_1F"
                     /ApEinfo_revcolor=#ff9ccd
                     /ApEinfo_fwdcolor=#ff9ccd
     CDS             complement(2138..2335)
                     /label="BG08_5005 (Hypothetical protein)"
                     /ApEinfo_revcolor=#c6c9d1
                     /ApEinfo_fwdcolor=#c6c9d1
     CDS             complement(2470..2634)
                     /label="BG08_5004 (partial) (Hypothetical protein)"
                     /ApEinfo_revcolor=#c6c9d1
                     /ApEinfo_fwdcolor=#c6c9d1
     Primer_binding_ complement(2613..2632)
                     /label="T1F"
                     /ApEinfo_revcolor=#ff9ccd
                     /ApEinfo_fwdcolor=#ff9ccd
     Primer_binding_ complement(2716..2733)
                     /label="pRP1028R"
                     /ApEinfo_revcolor=#ff9ccd
                     /ApEinfo_fwdcolor=#ff9ccd
     Promoter        complement(2951..2967)
                     /label="T7-promoter"
                     /ApEinfo_revcolor=#d59687
                     /ApEinfo_fwdcolor=#d59687
     Replication_ori 3308..4877
                     /label="pWV01-ts-rep"
                     /ApEinfo_revcolor=#85dae9
                     /ApEinfo_fwdcolor=#85dae9
     Replication_ori complement(3701..4399)
                     /label="pWV ts Rep"
                     /ApEinfo_revcolor=#c7b0e3
                     /ApEinfo_fwdcolor=#c7b0e3
     CDS             5257..6039
                     /label="Spectinomycin resistance"
                     /ApEinfo_revcolor=#faac61
                     /ApEinfo_fwdcolor=#faac61
     CDS             6172..6885
                     /label="turbo-RFP, codon optimized"
                     /ApEinfo_revcolor=#c6c9d1
                     /ApEinfo_fwdcolor=#c6c9d1
ORIGIN
        1 CTCAAAGCCT TTAACCAAAG GATTCCTGAT TTCCACAGTT CTCGTCATCA GCTCTCTGGT
       61 TGCTTTAGCT AATACACCAT AAGCATTTTC CCTACTGATG TTCATCATCT GAGCGTATTG
      121 GTTATAAGTG AACGATACCG TCCGTTCTTT CCTTGTAGGG TTTTCAATCG TGGGGTTGAG
      181 TAGTGCCACA CAGCATAAAA TTAGCTTGGT TTCATGCTCC GTTAAGTCAT AGCGACTAAT
      241 CGCTAGTTCA TTTGCTTTGA AAACAACTAA TTCAGACATA CATCTCAATT GGTCTAGGTG
      301 ATTTTAATCA CTATACCAAT TGAGATGGGC TAGTCAATGA TAATTACTAG TCCTTTTCCT
      361 TTGAGTTGTG GGTATCTGTA AATTCTGCTA GACCTTTGCT GGAAAACTTG TAAATTCTGC
      421 TAGACCCTCT GTAAATTCCG CTAGACCTTT GTGTGTTTTT TTTGTTTATA TTCAAGTGGT
      481 TATAATTTAT AGAATAAAGA AAGAATAAAA AAAGATAAAA AGAATAGATC CCAGCCCTGT
      541 GTATAACTCA CTACTTTAGT CAGTTCCGCA GTATTACAAA AGGATGTCGC AAACGCTGTT
      601 TGCTCCTCTA CAAAACAGAC CTTAAAACCC TAAAGGCTTA AGTAGCACCC TCGCAAGCTC
      661 GGGCAAATCG CTGAATATTC CTTTTGTCTC CGACCATCAG GCACCTGAGT CGCTGTCTTT
      721 TTCGTGACAT TCAGTTCGCT GCGCTCACGG CTCTGGCAGT GAATGGGGGT AAATGGCACT
      781 ACAGGCGCCT TTTATGGATT CATGCAAGGA AACTACCCAT AATACAAGAA AAGCCCGTCA
      841 CGGGCTTCTC AGGGCGTTTT ATGGCGGGTC TGCTATGTGG TGCTATCTGA CTTTTTGCTG
      901 TTCAGCAGTT CCTGCCCTCT GATTTTCCAG TCTGACCACT TCGGATTATC CCGTGACAGG
      961 TCATTCAGAC TGGCTAATGC ACCCAGTAAG GCAGCGGTAT CATCAACAGG CTTACCCGTC
     1021 TTACTGTCGG GAATTGATGC AGAAGCTTAG AACCAGAGGA TGTATTACCT CCTTATGAAG
     1081 TGGGAGAAAT TATTTTGCGC GGCCCAACTA TGATGGCTGG CTATCATAAT CGTGAAGAAG
     1141 CGAATAAAAA ATCGATGTAT AAAGGATGGT ATCATTCGGG TGATCTAGGC TATTTTGATA
     1201 AAGACGGTTA TTTATTCGTT GCTGATCGCG TTGATGATAT GGTAATTAGC GGTGGCGTAA
     1261 ATATTTATCC TCGTGAAATT GAAGATTTCC TTCATAGTCA TCCTGGTATA TTAGATGTGG
     1321 CGGTACTTGG TGAGCCAGAC GAATTATGGG GAGAGCGTGT TGTGGCAGTT ATTGTGAAGA
     1381 AAGATGAAAC AATAACAGAA GCTGATTTAG AAACGTATTG CAAAGAAAGT GATGAACTAG
     1441 CAGATTATAA ACGTCCGCGT CATTATTTAT TTGTAGATGA ACTCCCTCGT AATGCGAGCG
     1501 GGAAGTTGCA GAAATTTGTG CTGAGGGAGT CATTGAAAGG TGCGAAAAAA TAAAAAATGA
     1561 AGGATACCCC ATATCTATGG GGTACCCTTC ATTTTTCTAT ATTAAACAGA AGAAACAATA
     1621 TCTTTGTTAA TTCTCATTTC TTCTTGTTGA AGGTTAATTA GCGCATTTGA AATAAGGTGG
     1681 AAAAACAAAA TGGATGTAAT GTCCAAAAAG AAAAGACACC TTAAGGTGCC TCTCCTCGAG
     1741 CCCGGGGCAT GCGCTAGCCC ATGGGAGCTC TCCGACTTGA ACCATTTCAT TTCATACGAA
     1801 TCTATCCGTA TTACCATTAC CCCTTTGTTA TGAGTGTAAA CACATACTAT AAAGCAGAAT
     1861 CGTCTATATA CACTAGATTG TTAGTTCACA AAAGACAAGA GATTTGAGAT CAATATTGAA
     1921 GTGACGCCAC ATCCCCTATA ATAATTGATA TGTTACGCCT TTTAAAAGAA TCTGCTTTAT
     1981 AGAACGTGCC CACAAGTTAT ATTTTACTAC ATGTAATATT CATTTAGTGT ATTTTTTGAT
     2041 GAATATGTAT AATTACATAA ACTGTATGAA AAAAAGAGAG TATACTCTGA TGTTGTGTAA
     2101 TAAAGATAAA GCCCGCCTAC GGAATAGGGG GCTTTTCTTA CTTTTTATAA ATATTTATTC
     2161 CAATTATATT ATCAGATGAG TCTAAACGAA TATAAACGTC ATCTGATAAA AGGTGTGCAT
     2221 TATATATTCT TTGTTTATAT GTTGATATCT CGAAGCGTTT TCCATTTAAT TCACATTCTA
     2281 GAATAATCAT ATCGCCATGT TCTTTCCAAT TTATTAATTT AGCAGTCGTA TTCATATAAA
     2341 CCTCCTCTGA ATCATTTTAT GAAAATTAGT AGAGATAGTG TGAGAAAGGA GTTTATATAA
     2401 CAAAAAAAGA CACCTTAAGT GTCTTCTTTG ATTACTATAA AAGTCGTTGA ATGAAATAGG
     2461 TTTCTATTTT TATTTGCGTG AAAAGCCTTC TTCATCAAGG TATTCCGCAG CTTCTGGATA
     2521 AGAGTTGAAT GTACCGTCTA AGTTTACACC AGCGTACACG TTCCACATGT CATCCTCTGA
     2581 AATAAGAGTA AGAATATGAC CATCTTCGTT CTGCCATTCT TCTTCTTTCG CAGGATCCGT
     2641 CGACATGCAT GGTACCAATT ACCCTGTTAT CCCTATAGTA CCGGATCGCG CTTTTCCGCT
     2701 GCATAACCCT GCTTCGGGGT CATTATAGCG ATTTTTTCGG TATATCCATC CTTTTTCGCA
     2761 CGATATACAG GATTTTGCCA AAGGGTTCGT GTAGACTTTC CTTGGTGTAT CCAACGGCGT
     2821 CAGCCGGGCA GGATAGGTGA AGTAGGCCCA CCCGCGAGCG GGTGTTCCTT CTTCACTGTC
     2881 CCTTATTCGC ACCTGGCGGT GCTCAACGGG AATCCTGCTC TGCGAGGCTG GCCGCGTACC
     2941 CAATTCGCCC TATAGTGAGT CGTATTACGC GCGCTCACTG GCCGTCGTTT TACAACGTCG
     3001 TGACTGGGAA AACCCTGGCG TTACCCAACT TAATCGCCTT GCAGCACATC CCCCTTTCGC
     3061 CAGGGGATAG ACTGTAACAT TCTCACGCAT AAAATCCCCT TTCATTTTCT AATGTAAATC
     3121 TATTACCTTA TTATTAATTC AATTCGCTCA TAATTAATCC TTTTTCTTAT TACGCAAAAT
     3181 GGCCCGATTT AAGCACACCC TTTATTCCGT TAATGCGCCA TGACAGCCAT GATAATTACT
     3241 AATACTAGGA GAAGTTAATA AATACGTAAC CAACATGATT AACAATTATT AGAGGTCATC
     3301 GTTCAAAATG GTATGCGTTT TGACACATCC ACTATATATC CGTGTCGTTC TGTCCACTCC
     3361 TGAATCCCAT TCCAGAAATT CTCTAGCGAT TCCAGAAGTT TCTCAGAGTC GGAAAGTTGA
     3421 CCAGACATTA CGAACTGGCA CAGATGGTCA TAACCTGAAG GAAGATCATT TTGTTTATTG
     3481 CAATTGTATT GCTATTAATC GCAACATCAA ACCAAAATAA AAACCCCCTT CGACTTTCGT
     3541 CAGGGGGCTT TTATTTATTC AATAATCCCT CCTCTCAATA AATCTATTGT TGTACTTAAT
     3601 TCAACTTCCA TTTCTCTGTA TCTTTCAATA CGCTCTTTTA AGTCCTTAAT TTCTTTTTTT
     3661 AATTCCTCAT TTTCAGCAAA TAACTCTTTT TCTTTGTTTG TCATTTTATT TCCCCCGTTT
     3721 CAGCATCAAG AACCTTTGCA TAACTTGCTC TATATCCACA CTGATAATTG CCCTCAAACC
     3781 ATAATCTAAA GGCGCTAGAG TTTGTTGAAA CAATATCTTT TACATCATTC GTATTTAAAA
     3841 TTCCAAACTC CGCTCCCCTA AGGCGAATAA AAGCCATTAA ATCTTTTGTA TTTACCAAAT
     3901 TATAGTCATC CACTATATCT AAAAGTAAAT TCTTCAATTC TCTTTTTTGG CTTTCATCAA
     3961 GTGTTATATA GCGGTCAATA TCAAAATCAT TAATGTTCAA AATATCTTTT TTGTCGTATA
     4021 TATGTTTATT CTTAGCAATA GCGTCCTTTG ATTCATGAGT CAAATATTCA TATGAACCTT
     4081 TGATATAATC AAGTATCTCA ACATGAGCAA CTGAACTATT CCCCAATTTT CGCTTAATCT
     4141 TGTTCCTAAC GCTTTCTATT GTTACAGGAT TTCGTGCAAT ATATATAACG TGATAGTGTG
     4201 GTTTTTTATA GTGCTTTCCA TTTTGTATAA TATTACTATT ATTCCATGTA TCTTTATCTT
     4261 TTTTTTCGTC CATATCGTGT AAAGGACTGA CAGCCATAGA TACGCCCAAA CTCTCTAATT
     4321 TTTCTTTCCA ATCATTAGGA ATTGAGTCAG GATATAATAA AAATCCAAAA TTTCTAGCTT
     4381 TAGTATTTTT AATAGCCATG ATATAATTAC CTTATCAAAA ACAAGTAGCG AAAACTCGTA
     4441 TCCTTCTAAA AACGCGAGCT TTCGCTTATT TTTTTTGTTC TGATTCCTTT CTTGCATATT
     4501 CTTCTATAGC TAACGCCGCA ACCGCAGATT TTGAAAAACC TTTTTGTTTC GCCATATCTG
     4561 TTAATTTTTT ATCTTGCTCT TTTGTCAGAG AAATCATAAC TCTTTTTTTC GATTCTGAAA
     4621 TCACCATTTA AAAAACTCCA ATCAAATAAT TTTATAAAGT TAGTGTATCA CTTTGTAATC
     4681 ATAAAAACAA CAATAAAGCT ACTTAAATAT AGATTTATAA AAAACGTTGG CGAAAACGTT
     4741 GGCGATTCGT TGGCGATTGA AAAACCCCTT AAACCCTTGA GCCAGTTGGG ATAGAGCGTT
     4801 TTTGGCACAA AAATTGGCAC TCGGCACTTA ATGGGGGGGC GTAGTACGGA AGCAAAATTC
     4861 GCTTCCTTTC CCCCCATTTT TTTCCAAATT CCAAATTTTT TTCAAAAATT TTCCAGCGCT
     4921 ACCGCTCGGC AAAATTGCAA GCAATTTTTA AAATCAAACC CATGAGGGAA TTTCATTCCC
     4981 TCATACTCCC TTGAGCCTCC TCCAACCGAA ATAGAAGGGC GCTGCGCTTA TTATTTCATT
     5041 CAGTCATCGG CTTTCATAAT CTAACAGACA ACATCTTCGC TGCAAAGCCA CGCTACGCTC
     5101 AAGGGCTTTT ACGCTACGAT AACGCCTGTT TTAACGATTA TGCCGATAAC TAAACGAAAT
     5161 AAACGCTAAA ACGTCTCAGA AACGCGGCCG CAGCTGTTGA CAATTAATCA TCCGGCTCGT
     5221 ATAACGTGTG GAATTGTGAA GAAAGGAGGT GAAATCATGA GCAATTTGAT TAACGGAAAA
     5281 ATACCAAATC AAGCGATTCA AACATTAAAA ATCGTAAAAG ATTTATTTGG AAGTTCAATA
     5341 GTTGGAGTAT ATCTATTTGG TTCAGCAGTA AATGGTGGTT TACGCATTAA CAGCGATGTA
     5401 GATGTTCTAG TCGTCGTGAA TCATAGTTTA CCTCAATTAA CTCGAAAAAA ACTAACAGAA
     5461 AGACTAATGA CTATATCAGG AAAGATTGGA AATACGGATT CTGTTAGACC ACTTGAAGTT
     5521 ACGGTTATAA ATAGGAGTGA AGTTGTCCCT TGGCAATATC CTCCAAAAAG AGAATTTATA
     5581 TACGGTGAGT GGCTCAGGGG TGAATTTGAG AATGGACAAA TTCAGGAACC AAGCTATGAT
     5641 CCTGATTTGG CTATTGTTTT AGCACAAGCA AGAAAGAATA GTATTTCTCT ATTTGGTCCT
     5701 GATTCTTCAA GTATACTTGT CTCCGTACCT TTGACAGATA TTCGAAGAGC AATTAAGGAT
     5761 TCTTTGCCAG AACTAATTGA GGGGATAAAA GGTGATGAGC GTAATGTAAT TTTAACCCTA
     5821 GCTCGAATGT GGCAAACAGT GACTACTGGT GAAATTACCT CGAAAGATGT CGCTGCAGAA
     5881 TGGGCTATAC CTCTTTTACC TAAAGAGCAT GTAACTTTAC TGGATATAGC TAGAAAAGGC
     5941 TATCGGGGAG AGTGTGATGA TAAGTGGGAA GGACTATATT CAAAGGTGAA AGCACTCGTT
     6001 AAGTATATGA AAAATTCTAT AGAAACTTCT CTCAATTGAT GGCAAAACAA CTTGAAAAAA
     6061 GTTGTTGACA AAAAAGAAGC TGAATGTTAT ATTAGTAAAG TCTCGATGTT TGTTGACAGT
     6121 ATAAAGTTAG AAACTTATAA TGATAAGAAT TTTAGAAAGG AGGTAATTTA GATGCGTGGA
     6181 TCAGGATCTA TGAGTGAATT GATTAAAGAA AATATGCATA TGAAATTATA TATGGAAGGA
     6241 ACTGTTAATA ATCATCATTT CAAATGTACA TCAGAGGGAG AAGGAAAACC ATATGAGGGA
     6301 ACGCAAACTA TGAAAATAAA GGTGGTAGAA GGAGGGCCTT TACCATTTGC ATTCGATATT
     6361 TTAGCTACGA GTTTTATGTA TGGAAGTAAA GCATTTATTA ATCATACTCA GGGGATACCG
     6421 GATTTCTTTA AACAATCATT TCCTGAAGGA TTTACATGGG AACGTATTAC AACATATGAA
     6481 GATGGGGGAG TATTAACGGC AACTCAAGAT ACGTCATTTC AAAATGGATG CATCATATAC
     6541 AATGTTAAAA TCAATGGGGT TAACTTTCCA TCTAATGGAC CTGTGATGCA GAAGAAAACA
     6601 CGTGGGTGGG AAGCGAATAC TGAGATGTTA TATCCAGCTG ATGGAGGGTT AAGAGGACAT
     6661 AGTCAAATGG CATTGAAATT AGTAGGAGGG GGATACTTAC ATTGTTCTTT TAAAACTACA
     6721 TATCGTTCTA AGAAACCAGC TAAAAACTTA AAGATGCCGG GGTTTCATTT TGTAGACCAT
     6781 AGATTAGAAC GTATTAAAGA AGCGGATAAA GAAACATATG TTGAGCAACA TGAAATGGCT
     6841 GTAGCAAAAT ATTGTGATTT ACCTAGTAAA TTAGGGCATA GATAAGAATT CCCACGGGTT
     6901 TTGCTGCCCG CAAACGGGCT GTTCTGGTGT TGCTAGTTTG TTATCAGAAT CGCAGATCCG
     6961 GCTTCAGGTT TGCCGGCTGA AAGCGCTATT TCTTCCAGAA TTGCCATGAT TTTTTCCCCA
     7021 CGGGAGGCGT CACTGGCTCC CGTGTTGTCG GCAGCTTTGA TTCGATAAGC AGCATCGCCT
     7081 GTTTCAGGCT GTCTATGTGT GACTGTTGAG CTGTAACAAG TTGTCTCAGG TGTTCAATTT
     7141 CATGTTCTAG TTGCTTTGTT TTACTGGTTT CACCTGTTCT ATTAGGTGTT ACATGCTGTT
     7201 CATCTGTTAC ATTGTCGATC TGTTCATGGT GAACAGCTTT AAATGCACCA AAAACTCGTA
     7261 AAAGCTCTGA TGTATCTATC TTTTTTACAC CGTTTTCATC TGTGCATATG GACAGTTTTC
     7321 CCTTTGATAT CTAACGGTGA ACAGTTGTTC TACTTTTGTT TGTTAGTCTT GATGCTTCAC
     7381 TGATAGATAC AAGAGCCATA AGAACCTCAG ATCCTTCCGT ATTTAGCCAG TATGTTCTCT
     7441 AGTGTGGTTC GTTGTTTTTG CGTGAGCCAT GAGAACGAAC CATTGAGATC ATGCTTACTT
     7501 TGCATGTCAC TCAAAAATTT TGCCTCAAAA CTGGTGAGCT GAATTTTTGC AGTTAAAGCA
     7561 TCGTGTAGTG TTTTTCTTAG TCCGTTACGT AGGTAGGAAT CTGATGTAAT GGTTGTTGGT
     7621 ATTTTGTCAC CATTCATTTT TATCTGGTTG TTCTCAAGTT CGGTTACGAG ATCCATTTGT
     7681 CTATCTAGTT CAACTTGGAA AATCAACGTA TCAGTCGGGC GGCCTCGCTT ATCAACCACC
     7741 AATTTCATAT TGCTGTAAGT GTTTAAATCT TTACTTATTG GTTTCAAAAC CCATTGGTTA
     7801 AGCCTTTTAA ACTCATGGTA GTTATTTTCA AGCATTAACA TGAACTTAAA TTCATCAAGG
     7861 CTAATCTCTA TATTTGCCTT GTGAGTTTTC TTTTGTGTTA GTTCTTTTAA TAACCACTCA
     7921 TAAATCCTCA TAGAGTATTT GTTTTCAAAA GACTTAACAT GTTCCAGATT ATATTTTATG
     7981 AATTTTTTTA ACTGGAAAAG ATAAGGCAAT ATCTCTTCAC TAAAAACTAA TTCTAATTTT
     8041 TCGCTTGAGA ACTTGGCATA GTTTGTCCAC TGGAAAAT
//
